Addgene plasmid #214861: AiP14824: pAAV-AiE0441h_3xC2-minBG-iCre-BGHpA (Alias: CN4824)
Purpose: Expression of iCre in striatal medium spiny neurons
Depositing lab: Allen Institute for Brain Science & Jonathan Ting. Depositing organization: Allen Institute. Publication: Enhancer AAV toolbox for accessing and perturbing striatal cell types and circuits. Hunker AC, Wirthlin ME, Gill G, Johansen NJ, Hooper M, Omstead V, Vargas S, Lerma MN, Taskin N, Weed N, Laird WD, Bishaw YM, Bendrick JL, Gore BB, Ben-Simon Y, Opitz-Araya X, Martinez RA, Way SW, Thyagarajan B, Otto S, Sanchez REA, Alexander JR, Amaya A, Amster A, Arbuckle J, Ayala A, Baker PM, Barcelli T, Barta S, Bertagnolli D, Bielstein C, Bishwakarma P, Bowlus J, Boyer G, Brouner K, Casian B, Casper T, Chakka AB, Chakrabarty R, Chong P, Clark M, Colbert K, Daniel S, Dawe T, Departee M, DiValentin P, Donadio NP, Dotson NI, Dwivedi D, Egdorf T, Fliss T, Gary A, Goldy J, Grasso C, Groce EL, Gudsnuk K, Han W, Haradon Z, Hastings S, Helback O, Ho WV, Huang C, Johnson T, Jones DL, Juneau Z, Kenney J, Leibly M, Li S, Liang E, Loeffler H, Lusk NA, Madigan Z, Malloy J, Malone J, McCue R, Melchor J, Mich JK, Moosman S, Morin E, Naidoo R, Newman D, Ngo K, Nguyen K, Oster AL, Ouellette B, Oyama AA, Pena N, Pham T, Phillips E, Pom C, Potekhina L, Ransford S, Ray PL, Reding M, Rette DF, Reynoldson C, Rimorin C, Sigler AR, Rocha DB, Ronellenfitch K, Ruiz A, Sawyer L, Sevigny JP, Shapovalova NV, Shepard N, Shulga L, Soliman S, Staats B, Taormina MJ, Tieu M, Wang Y, Wilkes J, Wood T, Zhou T, Williford A, Dee N, Mollenkopf T, Ng L, Esposito L, Kalmbach BE, Yao S, Ariza J, Collman F, Mufti S, Smith K, Waters J, Ersing I, Patrick M, Zeng H, Lein ES, Kojima Y, Horwitz G, Owen SF, Levi BP, Daigle TL, Tasic B, Bakken TE, Ting JT. Neuron. 2025 May 21;113(10):1507-1524.e17. doi: 10.1016/j.neuron.2025.04.035. PubMed 40403704.
Backbone
  Vector backbone: rAAV
  Vector type: AAV
Growth in bacteria
  Bacterial resistance: Ampicillin, 100 μg/mL
  Growth temperature: 30°C
  Growth strain: NEB Stable
  Copy number: High Copy
Gene/Insert
  Gene/Insert name: iCre
  Species: Synthetic
  Cloning method: Restriction Enzyme; 5′ cloning site unknown (unknown if destroyed)
Terms and licenses: Academic/Nonprofit Terms; Industry Terms: Not Available to Industry
Depositor comments: Allen Institute plasmid ALIAS: AiP14824 This work supported by NIH BRAIN Initiative grant UF1MH128339
How to cite: AiP14824: pAAV-AiE0441h_3xC2-minBG-iCre-BGHpA (Alias: CN4824) was a gift from Allen Institute for Brain Science & Jonathan Ting (Addgene plasmid # 214861 ; http://n2t.net/addgene:214861 ; RRID:Addgene_214861)
