[The description below was written by a language model from this plasmid's Addgene catalogue record and pLannotate feature annotations shown in this document.]
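Description:
AiP14824: pAAV-AiE0441h_3xC2-minBG-iCre-BGHpA (alias CN4824) is a recombinant AAV transfer plasmid of about 4.9 kb, designed to be packaged into AAV particles that deliver a Cre recombinase gene to striatal medium spiny neurons. It is maintained in E. coli through a high-copy ColE1/pUC-type origin and selected with ampicillin via the bla gene under its own promoter. An f1 phage origin and short remnants of pBR322 bom and rop sequence are also present in the backbone. The expression cassette lies between AAV2 inverted terminal repeats, which supply the cis signals for genome replication and encapsidation. The annotation detects the downstream ITR in full but only short fragments of the upstream one, which is common for these structured, recombination-prone repeats in assembled sequence.

The payload is iCre, a synthetic codon-improved version of the bacteriophage P1 Cre recombinase, annotated as a roughly 1 kb coding sequence and followed by the bovine growth hormone polyadenylation signal. The regulatory region upstream of the coding sequence is not annotated in the feature table. Going by the construct name, it consists of AiE0441h_3xC2, apparently a triplicated core segment of an Allen Institute enhancer, placed ahead of a minimal beta-globin promoter (minBG). In this arrangement, the minimal promoter has little activity on its own, and the enhancer confers cell-type-restricted transcription. Once expressed, iCre recombines loxP sites, so the vector can be paired with floxed or Cre-dependent reporter, effector or knockout alleles and viruses to label or perturb medium spiny neurons selectively. It belongs to an enhancer-AAV toolbox for accessing striatal cell types and circuits.
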