Features (pLannotate 1.2.2; 12 found; start..end, strand, type, name):
     12..39      +  repeat_region  AAV2 ITR (fragment): inverted terminal repeat of adeno-associated virus serotype 2 inverted
     68..95      +  repeat_region  AAV2 ITR (fragment): inverted terminal repeat of adeno-associated virus serotype 2 inverted
    855..1880    +  CDS            cre: RECR_BPP1 - Experimental evidence at protein level: Swiss-Prot protein existence level 1. Catalyzes site-specific recombination between two 34-base- pair LOXP sites. Its role is to maintain the phage genome as a monomeric unit-copy plasmid in the lysogenic state. From Escherichia phage P1 (Bacteriophage P1).
   1923..2034    +  polyA_signal   bGH poly(A) signal: bovine growth hormone polyadenylation signal
   2152..2292    +  repeat_region  AAV2 ITR: inverted terminal repeat of adeno-associated virus serotype 2 inverted
   2297..2348    -  misc_feature   bom (fragment): basis of mobility region from pBR322
   2367..2822    +  rep_origin     f1 ori (sequence partly withheld): f1 bacteriophage origin of replication; arrow indicates direction of (+) strand synthesis
   2823..2872    -  misc_feature   bom (fragment): basis of mobility region from pBR322
   2974..3009    -  CDS            rop (fragment): Rop protein, which maintains plasmids at low copy number; rop
   3104..3208    +  promoter       AmpR promoter: bla
   3209..4069    +  CDS            AmpR: β-lactamase; bla; confers resistance to ampicillin, carbenicillin, and related antibiotics
   4240..4828    +  rep_origin     ori: high-copy-number ColE1/pMB1/pBR322/pUC origin of replication
>Addgene plasmid #214861 | AiP14824: pAAV-AiE0441h_3xC2-minBG-iCre-BGHpA (Alias: CN4824) | addgene full sequence | sequence record 434523 | Addgene NGS Result
CCTGCAGGCAGCTGCGCGCTCGCTCGCTCACTGAGGCCGCCCGGGCGTCGGGCGACCTTTGGTCGCCCGG
CCTCAGTGAGCGAGCGAGCGCGCAGAGAGGGAGTGGCCAACTCCATCACTAGGGGTTCCTGCGGCCGCAC
GCGTCCCACACAGCCCCCACCACCTGGCCGCCCACCTGAAAAACTTTTCCCCAAGTTCTTGAGAAGTCGC
GTAGGATCCAGGAGAGAAAAATCAAAGTAATAAAACCTCATTTAATTCCTAACGGAGGGCAGAGCTGCGA
GCTGCAATTATCTTAATGCTGAGCTATTTTTACTCTCTCTCCATCTCTGTCTTCTGCCTTTCTCCCACAC
AGCCCCCACCACCTGGCCGCCCACCTGAAAAACTTTTCCCCAAGTTCTTGAGAAGTCGCGTAGGATCCAG
GAGAGAAAAATCAAAGTAATAAAACCTCATTTAATTCCTAACGGAGGGCAGAGCTGCGAGCTGCAATTAT
CTTAATGCTGAGCTATTTTTACTCTCTCTCCATCTCTGTCTTCTGCCTTTCTCCCACACAGCCCCCACCA
CCTGGCCGCCCACCTGAAAAACTTTTCCCCAAGTTCTTGAGAAGTCGCGTAGGATCCAGGAGAGAAAAAT
CAAAGTAATAAAACCTCATTTAATTCCTAACGGAGGGCAGAGCTGCGAGCTGCAATTATCTTAATGCTGA
GCTATTTTTACTCTCTCTCCATCTCTGTCTTCTGCCTTTCTGAGCTCGGGCTGGGCATAAAAGTCAGGGC
AGAGCCATCTATTGCTTACATTTGCTTCTGGGATCCAGATCTTTCGAAGCTAGCACCATGGTGCCCAAGA
AGAAGAGGAAAGTCTCCAACCTGCTGACTGTGCACCAAAACCTGCCTGCCCTCCCTGTGGATGCCACCTC
TGATGAAGTCAGGAAGAACCTGATGGACATGTTCAGGGACAGGCAGGCCTTCTCTGAACACACCTGGAAG
ATGCTCCTGTCTGTGTGCAGATCCTGGGCTGCCTGGTGCAAGCTGAACAACAGGAAATGGTTCCCTGCTG
AACCTGAGGATGTGAGGGACTACCTCCTGTACCTGCAAGCCAGAGGCCTGGCTGTGAAGACCATCCAACA
GCACCTGGGCCAGCTCAACATGCTGCACAGGAGATCTGGCCTGCCTCGCCCTTCTGACTCCAATGCTGTG
TCCCTGGTGATGAGGAGAATCAGAAAGGAGAATGTGGATGCTGGGGAGAGAGCCAAGCAGGCCCTGGCCT
TTGAACGCACTGACTTTGACCAAGTCAGATCCCTGATGGAGAACTCTGACAGATGCCAGGACATCAGGAA
CCTGGCCTTCCTGGGCATTGCCTACAACACCCTGCTGCGCATTGCCGAAATTGCCAGAATCAGAGTGAAG
GACATCTCCCGCACCGATGGTGGGAGAATGCTGATCCACATTGGCAGGACCAAGACCCTGGTGTCCACAG
CTGGTGTGGAGAAGGCCCTGTCCCTGGGGGTTACCAAGCTGGTGGAGAGATGGATCTCTGTGTCTGGTGT
GGCTGATGACCCCAACAACTACCTGTTCTGCCGGGTCAGAAAGAATGGTGTGGCTGCCCCTTCTGCCACC
TCCCAACTGTCCACCCGGGCCCTGGAAGGGATCTTTGAGGCCACCCACCGCCTGATCTATGGTGCCAAGG
ATGACTCTGGGCAGAGATACCTGGCCTGGTCTGGCCACTCTGCCAGAGTGGGTGCTGCCAGGGACATGGC
CAGGGCTGGTGTGTCCATCCCTGAAATCATGCAGGCTGGTGGCTGGACCAATGTGAACATTGTGATGAAC
TACATCAGAAACCTGGACTCTGAGACTGGGGCCATGGTGAGGCTGCTCGAGGATGGGGACTAATGAGGCG
CGCCGAATTCAAGCTTCTCGAGAGATCTTCGACTGTGCCTTCTAGTTGCCAGCCATCTGTTGTTTGCCCC
TCCCCCGTGCCTTCCTTGACCCTGGAAGGTGCCACTCCCACTGTCCTTTCCTAATAAAATGAGGAAATTG
CATCGCATTGTCTGAGTAGGTGTCATTCTATTCTGGGGGGTGGGGTGGGGCAGGACAGCAAGGGGGAGGA
TTGGGAAGACAATAGCAGGCATGAGATCTCACGTGCGGACCGAGCGGCCGCAGGAACCCCTAGTGATGGA
GTTGGCCACTCCCTCTCTGCGCGCTCGCTCGCTCACTGAGGCCGGGCGACCAAAGGTCGCCCGACGCCCG
GGCTTTGCCCGGGCGGCCTCAGTGAGCGAGCGAGCGCGCAGCTGCCTGCAGGGGCGCCTGATGCGGTATT
TTCTCCTTACGCATCTGTGCGGTATTTCACACCGCATA
[95 nt withheld, positions 2349-2443]
T
[46 nt withheld, positions 2445-2490]
C
[141 nt withheld, positions 2492-2632]
CCTTTGACGTTGGAGTCCACGTTCTTT
[37 nt withheld, positions 2660-2696]
ACTCTATCTCGGGCTATTCTTTTGATTTATAAGGGATTTTGCCGATTTCGGTCTATTGGTTAAAAAATGA
GCTGATTTAACAAAAATTTAACGCGAATTTTAACAAAATATTAACGTTTACAATTTTATGGTGCACTCTC
AGTACAATCTGCTCTGATGCCGCATAGTTAAGCCAGCCCCGACACCCGCCAACACCCGCTGACGCGCCCT
GACGGGCTTGTCTGCTCCCGGCATCCGCTTACAGACAAGCTGTGACCGTCTCCGGGAGCTGCATGTGTCA
GAGGTTTTCACCGTCATCACCGAAACGCGCGAGACGAAAGGGCCTCGTGATACGCCTATTTTTATAGGTT
AATGTCATGATAATAATGGTTTCTTAGACGTCAGGTGGCACTTTTCGGGGAAATGTGCGCGGAACCCCTA
TTTGTTTATTTTTCTAAATACATTCAAATATGTATCCGCTCATGAGACAATAACCCTGATAAATGCTTCA
ATAATATTGAAAAAGGAAGAGTATGAGTATTCAACATTTCCGTGTCGCCCTTATTCCCTTTTTTGCGGCA
TTTTGCCTTCCTGTTTTTGCTCACCCAGAAACGCTGGTGAAAGTAAAAGATGCTGAAGATCAGTTGGGTG
CACGAGTGGGTTACATCGAACTGGATCTCAACAGCGGTAAGATCCTTGAGAGTTTTCGCCCCGAAGAACG
TTTTCCAATGATGAGCACTTTTAAAGTTCTGCTATGTGGCGCGGTATTATCCCGTATTGACGCCGGGCAA
GAGCAACTCGGTCGCCGCATACACTATTCTCAGAATGACTTGGTTGAGTACTCACCAGTCACAGAAAAGC
ATCTTACGGATGGCATGACAGTAAGAGAATTATGCAGTGCTGCCATAACCATGAGTGATAACACTGCGGC
CAACTTACTTCTGACAACGATCGGAGGACCGAAGGAGCTAACCGCTTTTTTGCACAACATGGGGGATCAT
GTAACTCGCCTTGATCGTTGGGAACCGGAGCTGAATGAAGCCATACCAAACGACGAGCGTGACACCACGA
TGCCTGTAGCAATGGCAACAACGTTGCGCAAACTATTAACTGGCGAACTACTTACTCTAGCTTCCCGGCA
ACAATTAATAGACTGGATGGAGGCGGATAAAGTTGCAGGACCACTTCTGCGCTCGGCCCTTCCGGCTGGC
TGGTTTATTGCTGATAAATCTGGAGCCGGTGAGCGTGGGTCTCGCGGTATCATTGCAGCACTGGGGCCAG
ATGGTAAGCCCTCCCGTATCGTAGTTATCTACACGACGGGGAGTCAGGCAACTATGGATGAACGAAATAG
ACAGATCGCTGAGATAGGTGCCTCACTGATTAAGCATTGGTAACTGTCAGACCAAGTTTACTCATATATA
CTTTAGATTGATTTAAAACTTCATTTTTAATTTAAAAGGATCTAGGTGAAGATCCTTTTTGATAATCTCA
TGACCAAAATCCCTTAACGTGAGTTTTCGTTCCACTGAGCGTCAGACCCCGTAGAAAAGATCAAAGGATC
TTCTTGAGATCCTTTTTTTCTGCGCGTAATCTGCTGCTTGCAAACAAAAAAACCACCGCTACCAGCGGTG
GTTTGTTTGCCGGATCAAGAGCTACCAACTCTTTTTCCGAAGGTAACTGGCTTCAGCAGAGCGCAGATAC
CAAATACTGTTCTTCTAGTGTAGCCGTAGTTAGGCCACCACTTCAAGAACTCTGTAGCACCGCCTACATA
CCTCGCTCTGCTAATCCTGTTACCAGTGGCTGCTGCCAGTGGCGATAAGTCGTGTCTTACCGGGTTGGAC
TCAAGACGATAGTTACCGGATAAGGCGCAGCGGTCGGGCTGAACGGGGGGTTCGTGCACACAGCCCAGCT
TGGAGCGAACGACCTACACCGAACTGAGATACCTACAGCGTGAGCTATGAGAAAGCGCCACGCTTCCCGA
AGGGAGAAAGGCGGACAGGTATCCGGTAAGCGGCAGGGTCGGAACAGGAGAGCGCACGAGGGAGCTTCCA
GGGGGAAACGCCTGGTATCTTTATAGTCCTGTCGGGTTTCGCCACCTCTGACTTGAGCGTCGATTTTTGT
GATGCTCGTCAGGGGGGCGGAGCCTATGGAAAAACGCCAGCAACGCGGCCTTTTTACGGTTCCTGGCCTT
TTGCTGGCCTTTTGCTCACATGT
